Addgene plasmid #140303: pDEST40-2XFL-Src-S4-UD-S32
Purpose: Expresses Flag-tagged human Src-S4-UD-S32 in mammalian cells for structure-function studies
Depositing lab: Mark Moasser. Depositing organization: University of California, San Francisco (UCSF). Publication: A Dimerization Function in the Intrinsically Disordered N-Terminal Region of Src. Spassov DS, Ruiz-Saenz A, Piple A, Moasser MM. Cell Rep. 2018 Oct 9;25(2):449-463.e4. doi: 10.1016/j.celrep.2018.09.035. PubMed 30304684.
Backbone
  Vector backbone: modified pcDNA-pDEST40
  Backbone manufacturer: modified from ThermoFisher 12274015
  Backbone size w/o insert (bp): 7100
  Vector type: Mammalian Expression
  Selectable markers: Neomycin (select with G418)
Growth in bacteria
  Bacterial resistance: Ampicillin, 100 μg/mL
  Growth temperature: 37°C
  Growth strain: DH5alpha
  Copy number: High Copy
Gene/Insert
  Gene/Insert name: Src deletion mutant (alt name: S4-UD-S32)
  Species: H. sapiens (human)
  Insert size (bp): 753
  Mutation: lacks the KD region
  Entrez Gene: SRC (a.k.a. ASV, SRC1, THC6, c-SRC, p60-Src)
  Promoter: CMV
  Tag / fusion protein: 2X Flag (C terminal on backbone)
  Cloning method: Gateway Cloning
Terms and licenses: Academic/Nonprofit Terms; Industry Terms: Not Available to Industry
How to cite: pDEST40-2XFL-Src-S4-UD-S32 was a gift from Mark Moasser (Addgene plasmid # 140303 ; http://n2t.net/addgene:140303 ; RRID:Addgene_140303)
