[The description below was written by a language model from this plasmid's Addgene catalogue record.]
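Description:
pDEST40-2XFL-Src-S4-UD-S32 is a mammalian expression plasmid built on a modified version of the commercial pcDNA-DEST40 Gateway destination vector (backbone about 7.1 kb without insert). It is maintained in E. coli as a high-copy plasmid under ampicillin selection. It also carries a neomycin resistance marker, so transfected mammalian cells can be selected with G418, for example to derive stable lines. No feature table accompanies the record, so the origin of replication, polyadenylation signals and the promoter driving the neomycin marker are not stated. The exact nature of the backbone modification is likewise not spelled out, although the record does place the tag on the backbone.

The payload is a 753 bp human SRC deletion mutant, introduced by Gateway recombination and expressed from the CMV promoter, a strong constitutive promoter in most mammalian cell types. The record describes the mutant as lacking the KD region, presumably the kinase domain. The name S4-UD-S32 suggests that the retained N-terminal portion comprises the SH4, unique, SH3 and SH2 regions, but the domain boundaries are not given. The coding sequence is fused in frame to a C-terminal 2X Flag tag supplied by the backbone, which allows detection and immunoprecipitation with anti-Flag antibodies.

The stated purpose is expression of this Flag-tagged Src fragment in mammalian cells for structure-function studies. The associated work concerns a dimerization function in the intrinsically disordered N-terminal region of Src, so the construct probably serves as one of a panel of truncation variants for mapping the regions that contribute to Src self-association.
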