>Addgene plasmid #140303 | pDEST40-2XFL-Src-S4-UD-S32 | depositor partial sequence | sequence record 272231 | insert
ATGGGTAGCAACAAGAGCAAGCCCAAGGATGCCAGCCAGCGGCGCCGCAGCCTGGAGCCCGCCGAGAACG
TGCACGGCGCTGGCGGGGGCGCTTTCCCCGCCTCGCAGACCCCCAGCAAGCCAGCCTCGGCCGACGGCCA
CCGCGGCCCCAGCGCGGCCTTCGCCCCCGCGGCCGCCGAGCCCAAGCTGTTCGGAGGCTTCAACTCCTCG
GACACCGTCACCTCCCCGCAGAGGGCGGGCCCGCTGGCCGGTGGAGTGACCACCTTTGTGGCCCTCTATG
ACTATGAGTCTAGGACGGAGACAGACCTGTCCTTCAAGAAAGGCGAGCGGCTCCAGATTGTCAACAACAC
AGAGGGAGACTGGTGGCTGGCCCACTCGCTCAGCACAGGACAGACAGGCTACATCCCCAGCAACTACGTG
GCGCCCTCCGACTCCATCCAGGCTGAGGAGTGGTATTTTGGCAAGATCACCAGACGGGAGTCAGAGCGGT
TACTGCTCAATGCAGAGAACCCGAGAGGGACCTTCCTCGTGCGAGAAAGTGAGACCACGAAAGGTGCCTA
CTGCCTCTCAGTGTCTGACTTCGACAACGCCAAGGGCCTCAACGTGAAGCACTACAAGATCCGCAAGCTG
GACAGCGGCGGCTTCTACATCACCTCCCGCACCCAGTTCAACAGCCTGCAGCAGCTGGTGGCCTACTACT
CCAAACACGCCGATGGCCTGTGCCACCGCCTCACCACCGTGTGCCCCACGTCC
