LOCUS       Exported 6320 bp ds-DNA circular SYN 13-MAY-2021
DEFINITION  Expresses Flag-tagged human Src-S4-UD-S32 in mammalian cells for
            structure-function studies.
ACCESSION   .
VERSION     .
KEYWORDS    pDEST40-2XFL-Src-S4-UD-S32
SOURCE      synthetic DNA construct
  ORGANISM  synthetic DNA construct
REFERENCE   1 (bases 1 to 6320)
  AUTHORS   Spassov DS, Ruiz-Saenz A, Piple A, Moasser MM
  TITLE     A Dimerization Function in the Intrinsically Disordered N-Terminal
            Region of Src.
  JOURNAL   Cell Rep. 2018 Oct 9;25(2):449-463.e4. doi:
            10.1016/j.celrep.2018.09.035.
  PUBMED    30304684
REFERENCE   2 (bases 1 to 6320)
  AUTHORS   .
  TITLE     Direct Submission
  JOURNAL   Exported May 13, 2021 from SnapGene Server 1.1.58
            http://www.snapgene.com
FEATURES             Location/Qualifiers
     source          1..6320
                     /organism="synthetic DNA construct"
                     /mol_type="other DNA"
     primer_bind     complement(44..63)
                     /label=pRS-marker
                     /note="pRS vectors, use to sequence yeast selectable
                     marker"
     enhancer        235..614
                     /label=CMV enhancer
                     /note="human cytomegalovirus immediate early enhancer"
     promoter        615..818
                     /label=CMV promoter
                     /note="human cytomegalovirus (CMV) immediate early
                     promoter"
     primer_bind     769..789
                     /label=CMV-F
                     /note="Human CMV immediate early promoter, forward primer"
     primer_bind     863..882
                     /label=T7
                     /note="T7 promoter, forward primer"
     promoter        863..881
                     /label=T7 promoter
                     /note="promoter for bacteriophage T7 RNA polymerase"
     protein_bind    911..935
                     /gene="mutant version of attB"
                     /label=attB1
                     /bound_moiety="BP Clonase(TM)"
                     /note="recombination site for the Gateway(R) BP reaction"
     protein_bind    complement(1707..1731)
                     /gene="mutant version of attB"
                     /label=attB2
                     /bound_moiety="BP Clonase(TM)"
                     /note="recombination site for the Gateway(R) BP reaction"
     CDS             1742..1765
                     /codon_start=1
                     /product="FLAG(R) epitope tag, followed by an enterokinase
                     cleavage site"
                     /label=FLAG
                     /translation="DYKDDDDK"
     CDS             1769..1792
                     /codon_start=1
                     /product="FLAG(R) epitope tag, followed by an enterokinase
                     cleavage site"
                     /label=FLAG
                     /translation="DYKDDDDK"
     CDS             1818..1859
                     /codon_start=1
                     /product="epitope tag from simian virus 5"
                     /label=V5 tag
                     /translation="GKPIPNPLLGLDST"
     CDS             1869..1886
                     /codon_start=1
                     /product="6xHis affinity tag"
                     /label=6xHis
                     /translation="HHHHHH"
     primer_bind     complement(1909..1926)
                     /label=BGH-rev
                     /note="Bovine growth hormone terminator, reverse primer.
                     Also called BGH reverse"
     polyA_signal    1915..2139
                     /label=bGH poly(A) signal
                     /note="bovine growth hormone polyadenylation signal"
     rep_origin      2185..2613
                     /direction=RIGHT
                     /label=f1 ori
                     /note="f1 bacteriophage origin of replication; arrow
                     indicates direction of (+) strand synthesis"
     primer_bind     complement(2272..2291)
                     /label=F1ori-R
                     /note="F1 origin, reverse primer"
     primer_bind     2482..2503
                     /label=F1ori-F
                     /note="F1 origin, forward primer"
     primer_bind     complement(2622..2642)
                     /label=pBABE 3'
                     /note="SV40 enhancer, reverse primer for pBABE vectors"
     promoter        2627..2956
                     /label=SV40 promoter
                     /note="SV40 enhancer and early promoter"
     rep_origin      2807..2942
                     /label=SV40 ori
                     /note="SV40 origin of replication"
     primer_bind     2869..2888
                     /label=SV40pro-F
                     /note="SV40 promoter/origin, forward primer"
     CDS             3023..3817
                     /codon_start=1
                     /gene="aph(3')-II (or nptII)"
                     /product="aminoglycoside phosphotransferase from Tn5"
                     /label=NeoR/KanR
                     /note="confers resistance to neomycin, kanamycin, and G418
                     (Geneticin(R))"
                     /translation="MIEQDGLHAGSPAAWVERLFGYDWAQQTIGCSDAAVFRLSAQGRP
                     VLFVKTDLSGALNELQDEAARLSWLATTGVPCAAVLDVVTEAGRDWLLLGEVPGQDLLS
                     SHLAPAEKVSIMADAMRRLHTLDPATCPFDHQAKHRIERARTRMEAGLVDQDDLDEEHQ
                     GLAPAELFARLKARMPDGEDLVVTHGDACLPNIMVENGRFSGFIDCGRLGVADRYQDIA
                     LATRDIAEELGGEWADRFLVLYGIAAPDSQRIAFYRLLDEFF"
     primer_bind     complement(3077..3096)
                     /label=Neo-R
                     /note="Neomycin resistance gene, reverse primer"
     primer_bind     3687..3706
                     /label=Neo-F
                     /note="Neomycin resistance gene, forward primer"
     polyA_signal    3993..4114
                     /label=SV40 poly(A) signal
                     /note="SV40 polyadenylation signal"
     primer_bind     complement(4030..4049)
                     /label=SV40pA-R
                     /note="SV40 polyA, reverse primer"
     primer_bind     4084..4103
                     /label=EBV-rev
                     /note="SV40 polyA terminator, reverse primer"
     primer_bind     complement(4163..4179)
                     /label=M13 rev
                     /note="common sequencing primer, one of multiple similar
                     variants"
     primer_bind     complement(4163..4179)
                     /label=M13 Reverse
                     /note="In lacZ gene. Also called M13-rev"
     primer_bind     complement(4176..4198)
                     /label=M13/pUC Reverse
                     /note="In lacZ gene"
     protein_bind    4187..4203
                     /label=lac operator
                     /bound_moiety="lac repressor encoded by lacI"
                     /note="The lac repressor binds to the lac operator to
                     inhibit transcription in E. coli. This inhibition can be
                     relieved by adding lactose or
                     isopropyl-beta-D-thiogalactopyranoside (IPTG)."
     promoter        complement(4211..4241)
                     /label=lac promoter
                     /note="promoter for the E. coli lac operon"
     protein_bind    4256..4277
                     /label=CAP binding site
                     /bound_moiety="E. coli catabolite activator protein"
                     /note="CAP binding activates transcription in the presence
                     of cAMP."
     primer_bind     complement(4394..4411)
                     /label=L4440
                     /note="L4440 vector, forward primer"
     rep_origin      complement(4565..5153)
                     /direction=LEFT
                     /label=ori
                     /note="high-copy-number ColE1/pMB1/pBR322/pUC origin of
                     replication"
     primer_bind     complement(4645..4664)
                     /label=pBR322ori-F
                     /note="pBR322 origin, forward primer"
     CDS             complement(5324..6184)
                     /codon_start=1
                     /gene="bla"
                     /product="beta-lactamase"
                     /label=AmpR
                     /note="confers resistance to ampicillin, carbenicillin, and
                     related antibiotics"
                     /translation="MSIQHFRVALIPFFAAFCLPVFAHPETLVKVKDAEDQLGARVGYI
                     ELDLNSGKILESFRPEERFPMMSTFKVLLCGAVLSRIDAGQEQLGRRIHYSQNDLVEYS
                     PVTEKHLTDGMTVRELCSAAITMSDNTAANLLLTTIGGPKELTAFLHNMGDHVTRLDRW
                     EPELNEAIPNDERDTTMPVAMATTLRKLLTGELLTLASRQQLIDWMEADKVAGPLLRSA
                     LPAGWFIADKSGAGERGSRGIIAALGPDGKPSRIVVIYTTGSQATMDERNRQIAEIGAS
                     LIKHW"
     primer_bind     5947..5966
                     /label=Amp-R
                     /note="Ampicillin resistance gene, reverse primer"
     promoter        complement(6185..6289)
                     /gene="bla"
                     /label=AmpR promoter
ORIGIN
        1 gacggatcgg gagatctccc gatcccctat ggtgcactct cagtacaatc tgctctgatg
       61 ccgcatagtt aagccagtat ctgctccctg cttgtgtgtt ggaggtcgct gagtagtgcg
      121 cgagcaaaat ttaagctaca acaaggcaag gcttgaccga caattgcatg aagaatctgc
      181 ttagggttag gcgttttgcg ctgcttcgcg atgtacgggc cagatatacg cgttgacatt
      241 gattattgac tagttattaa tagtaatcaa ttacggggtc attagttcat agcccatata
      301 tggagttccg cgttacataa cttacggtaa atggcccgcc tggctgaccg cccaacgacc
      361 cccgcccatt gacgtcaata atgacgtatg ttcccatagt aacgccaata gggactttcc
      421 attgacgtca atgggtggag tatttacggt aaactgccca cttggcagta catcaagtgt
      481 atcatatgcc aagtacgccc cctattgacg tcaatgacgg taaatggccc gcctggcatt
      541 atgcccagta catgacctta tgggactttc ctacttggca gtacatctac gtattagtca
      601 tcgctattac catggtgatg cggttttggc agtacatcaa tgggcgtgga tagcggtttg
      661 actcacgggg atttccaagt ctccacccca ttgacgtcaa tgggagtttg ttttggcacc
      721 aaaatcaacg ggactttcca aaatgtcgta acaactccgc cccattgacg caaatgggcg
      781 gtaggcgtgt acggtgggag gtctatataa gcagagctct ctggctaact agagaaccca
      841 ctgcttactg gcttatcgaa attaatacga ctcactatag ggagacccaa gctggctagt
      901 taagctatca acaagtttgt acaaaaaagc aggcttcgaa ggagatagaa ccatgggtag
      961 caacaagagc aagcccaagg atgccagcca gcggcgccgc agcctggagc ccgccgagaa
     1021 cgtgcacggc gctggcgggg gcgctttccc cgcctcgcag acccccagca agccagcctc
     1081 ggccgacggc caccgcggcc ccagcgcggc cttcgccccc gcggccgccg agcccaagct
     1141 gttcggaggc ttcaactcct cggacaccgt cacctccccg cagagggcgg gcccgctggc
     1201 cggtggagtg accacctttg tggccctcta tgactatgag tctaggacgg agacagacct
     1261 gtccttcaag aaaggcgagc ggctccagat tgtcaacaac acagagggag actggtggct
     1321 ggcccactcg ctcagcacag gacagacagg ctacatcccc agcaactacg tggcgccctc
     1381 cgactccatc caggctgagg agtggtattt tggcaagatc accagacggg agtcagagcg
     1441 gttactgctc aatgcagaga acccgagagg gaccttcctc gtgcgagaaa gtgagaccac
     1501 gaaaggtgcc tactgcctct cagtgtctga cttcgacaac gccaagggcc tcaacgtgaa
     1561 gcactacaag atccgcaagc tggacagcgg cggcttctac atcacctccc gcacccagtt
     1621 caacagcctg cagcagctgg tggcctacta ctccaaacac gccgatggcc tgtgccaccg
     1681 cctcaccacc gtgtgcccca cgtccgaccc agctttcttg tacaaagtgg ttgatctaga
     1741 ggattacaag gatgacgacg ataagggaga ttacaaggat gacgacgata agtgatctag
     1801 agggcccgcg gttcgaaggt aagcctatcc ctaaccctct cctcggtctc gattctacgc
     1861 gtaccggtca tcatcaccat caccattgag tttaaacccg ctgatcagcc tcgactgtgc
     1921 cttctagttg ccagccatct gttgtttgcc cctcccccgt gccttccttg accctggaag
     1981 gtgccactcc cactgtcctt tcctaataaa atgaggaaat tgcatcgcat tgtctgagta
     2041 ggtgtcattc tattctgggg ggtggggtgg ggcaggacag caagggggag gattgggaag
     2101 acaatagcag gcatgctggg gatgcggtgg gctctatggc ttctgaggcg gaaagaacca
     2161 gctggggctc tagggggtat ccccnnnnnn nnnnnnnnnn nnnnnnnnnn nnnnnnnnnn
     2221 nnnnnnnnnn nnnnnnnnnn nnnnnnnnnn nnnnnnnnnn nnnnnnnnnn nnnnnnnnnn
     2281 nnnnnnnnnn nnnnnnnnnn nnnnnnnncn nnnnnnnnnn nnnnnnnnnn nnnnnnnnnn
     2341 nnnnnnnnnn nnnnnnnnnn nnnnnnnnnn nnnnnnnnnn nnnnnnnnnn nnnnnnnnnn
     2401 annnnnnnnn nnnnnnnnnn nnnnnnnnnn nnnnnnnnnn nnnnnnnnnn cctttgacgt
     2461 tggagtccac gttctttaat agtggactct tgttccaaac tggaacaaca ctcaacccta
     2521 tctcggtcta ttcttttgat ttataaggga ttttgccgat ttcggcctat tggttaaaaa
     2581 atgagctgat ttaacaaaaa tttaacgcga attaattctg tggaatgtgt gtcagttagg
     2641 gtgtggaaag tccccaggct ccccagcagg cagaagtatg caaagcatgc atctcaatta
     2701 gtcagcaacc aggtgtggaa agtccccagg ctccccagca ggcagaagta tgcaaagcat
     2761 gcatctcaat tagtcagcaa ccatagtccc gcccctaact ccgcccatcc cgcccctaac
     2821 tccgcccagt tccgcccatt ctccgcccca tggctgacta atttttttta tttatgcaga
     2881 ggccgaggcc gcctctgcct ctgagctatt ccagaagtag tgaggaggct tttttggagg
     2941 cctaggcttt tgcaaaaagc tcccgggagc ttgtatatcc attttcggat ctgatcaaga
     3001 gacaggatga ggatcgtttc gcatgattga acaagatgga ttgcacgcag gttctccggc
     3061 cgcttgggtg gagaggctat tcggctatga ctgggcacaa cagacaatcg gctgctctga
     3121 tgccgccgtg ttccggctgt cagcgcaggg gcgcccggtt ctttttgtca agaccgacct
     3181 gtccggtgcc ctgaatgaac tgcaggacga ggcagcgcgg ctatcgtggc tggccacgac
     3241 gggcgttcct tgcgcagctg tgctcgacgt tgtcactgaa gcgggaaggg actggctgct
     3301 attgggcgaa gtgccggggc aggatctcct gtcatctcac cttgctcctg ccgagaaagt
     3361 atccatcatg gctgatgcaa tgcggcggct gcatacgctt gatccggcta cctgcccatt
     3421 cgaccaccaa gcgaaacatc gcatcgagcg agcacgtact cggatggaag ccggtcttgt
     3481 cgatcaggat gatctggacg aagagcatca ggggctcgcg ccagccgaac tgttcgccag
     3541 gctcaaggcg cgcatgcccg acggcgagga tctcgtcgtg acccatggcg atgcctgctt
     3601 gccgaatatc atggtggaaa atggccgctt ttctggattc atcgactgtg gccggctggg
     3661 tgtggcggac cgctatcagg acatagcgtt ggctacccgt gatattgctg aagagcttgg
     3721 cggcgaatgg gctgaccgct tcctcgtgct ttacggtatc gccgctcccg attcgcagcg
     3781 catcgccttc tatcgccttc ttgacgagtt cttctgagcg ggactctggg gttcgcgaaa
     3841 tgaccgacca agcgacgccc aacctgccat cacgagattt cgattccacc gccgccttct
     3901 atgaaaggtt gggcttcgga atcgttttcc gggacgccgg ctggatgatc ctccagcgcg
     3961 gggatctcat gctggagttc ttcgcccacc ccaacttgtt tattgcagct tataatggtt
     4021 acaaataaag caatagcatc acaaatttca caaataaagc atttttttca ctgcattcta
     4081 gttgtggttt gtccaaactc atcaatgtat cttatcatgt ctgtataccg tcgacctcta
     4141 gctagagctt ggcgtaatca tggtcatagc tgtttcctgt gtgaaattgt tatccgctca
     4201 caattccaca caacatacga gccggaagca taaagtgtaa agcctggggt gcctaatgag
     4261 tgagctaact cacattaatt gcgttgcgct cactgcccgc tttccagtcg ggaaacctgt
     4321 cgtgccagct gcattaatga atcggccaac gcgcggggag aggcggtttg cgtattgggc
     4381 gctcttccgc ttcctcgctc actgactcgc tgcgctcggt cgttcggctg cggcgagcgg
     4441 tatcagctca ctcaaaggcg gtaatacggt tatccacaga atcaggggat aacgcaggaa
     4501 agaacatgtg agcaaaaggc cagcaaaagg ccaggaaccg taaaaaggcc gcgttgctgg
     4561 cgtttttcca taggctccgc ccccctgacg agcatcacaa aaatcgacgc tcaagtcaga
     4621 ggtggcgaaa cccgacagga ctataaagat accaggcgtt tccccctgga agctccctcg
     4681 tgcgctctcc tgttccgacc ctgccgctta ccggatacct gtccgccttt ctcccttcgg
     4741 gaagcgtggc gctttctcat agctcacgct gtaggtatct cagttcggtg taggtcgttc
     4801 gctccaagct gggctgtgtg cacgaacccc ccgttcagcc cgaccgctgc gccttatccg
     4861 gtaactatcg tcttgagtcc aacccggtaa gacacgactt atcgccactg gcagcagcca
     4921 ctggtaacag gattagcaga gcgaggtatg taggcggtgc tacagagttc ttgaagtggt
     4981 ggcctaacta cggctacact agaagaacag tatttggtat ctgcgctctg ctgaagccag
     5041 ttaccttcgg aaaaagagtt ggtagctctt gatccggcaa acaaaccacc gctggtagcg
     5101 gtggtttttt tgtttgcaag cagcagatta cgcgcagaaa aaaaggatct caagaagatc
     5161 ctttgatctt ttctacgggg tctgacgctc agtggaacga aaactcacgt taagggattt
     5221 tggtcatgag attatcaaaa aggatcttca cctagatcct tttaaattaa aaatgaagtt
     5281 ttaaatcaat ctaaagtata tatgagtaaa cttggtctga cagttaccaa tgcttaatca
     5341 gtgaggcacc tatctcagcg atctgtctat ttcgttcatc catagttgcc tgactccccg
     5401 tcgtgtagat aactacgata cgggagggct taccatctgg ccccagtgct gcaatgatac
     5461 cgcgagaccc acgctcaccg gctccagatt tatcagcaat aaaccagcca gccggaaggg
     5521 ccgagcgcag aagtggtcct gcaactttat ccgcctccat ccagtctatt aattgttgcc
     5581 gggaagctag agtaagtagt tcgccagtta atagtttgcg caacgttgtt gccattgcta
     5641 caggcatcgt ggtgtcacgc tcgtcgtttg gtatggcttc attcagctcc ggttcccaac
     5701 gatcaaggcg agttacatga tcccccatgt tgtgcaaaaa agcggttagc tccttcggtc
     5761 ctccgatcgt tgtcagaagt aagttggccg cagtgttatc actcatggtt atggcagcac
     5821 tgcataattc tcttactgtc atgccatccg taagatgctt ttctgtgact ggtgagtact
     5881 caaccaagtc attctgagaa tagtgtatgc ggcgaccgag ttgctcttgc ccggcgtcaa
     5941 tacgggataa taccgcgcca catagcagaa ctttaaaagt gctcatcatt ggaaaacgtt
     6001 cttcggggcg aaaactctca aggatcttac cgctgttgag atccagttcg atgtaaccca
     6061 ctcgtgcacc caactgatct tcagcatctt ttactttcac cagcgtttct gggtgagcaa
     6121 aaacaggaag gcaaaatgcc gcaaaaaagg gaataagggc gacacggaaa tgttgaatac
     6181 tcatactctt cctttttcaa tattattgaa gcatttatca gggttattgt ctcatgagcg
     6241 gatacatatt tgaatgtatt tagaaaaata aacaaatagg ggttccgcgc acatttcccc
     6301 gaaaagtgcc acctgacgtc
//
